Addgene plasmid #229001: E547* FL USP7
Purpose: E547-mutant of human USP7
Depositing lab: Irina Bezsonova. Publication: Functional spectrum of USP7 pathogenic variants in Hao-Fountain syndrome: Insights into the enzyme's activity, stability, and allosteric modulation. Korchak EJ, Sharafi M, Jaen Maisonet I, Salazar-Chaparro A, Semenova IV, Khan H, O'Neil AL, Caro P, Schaaf CP, Buhrlage SJ, Bezsonova I. Proc Natl Acad Sci U S A. 2025 Sep 30;122(39):e2510252122. doi: 10.1073/pnas.2510252122. Epub 2025 Sep 22. PubMed 40982686.
Backbone
  Vector backbone: pET28a-LIC
  Backbone manufacturer: Structural Genomics Consortium, Toronto
  Backbone size w/o insert (bp): 7328
  Total vector size (bp): 10634
  Vector type: Bacterial Expression
Growth in bacteria
  Bacterial resistance: Kanamycin, 50 μg/mL
  Growth temperature: 37°C
  Growth strain: DH5alpha
  Copy number: Low Copy
Gene/Insert
  Gene/Insert name: USP7 1-546 (alt name: Ubiquitin carboxyl-terminal hydrolase 7)
  Species: H. sapiens (human)
  Insert size (bp): 3306
  Mutation: E547 mutated to stop codon
  Entrez Gene: USP7 (a.k.a. C16DELp13.2, DEL16P13.2, HAFOUS, HAUSP, TEF1)
  Promoter: T7
  Tag / fusion protein: 6xHis cleavable with thrombin (N terminal on insert)
  Cloning method: Unknown
  Sequencing primers: 5′ T7 5’ AATTAATACGACTCACTATAGGG 3’; 3′ T7-term 5’ ATGCTAGTTATTGCTCAGCGG 3’
Terms and licenses: Academic/Nonprofit Terms; Industry Terms: Not Available to Industry
How to cite: E547* FL USP7 was a gift from Irina Bezsonova (Addgene plasmid # 229001 ; http://n2t.net/addgene:229001 ; RRID:Addgene_229001)
