[The description below was written by a language model from this plasmid's Addgene catalogue record and pLannotate feature annotations shown in this document.]
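Description:
E547* FL USP7 is a bacterial expression plasmid built on the pET28a-LIC backbone for producing a truncated form of human USP7 (ubiquitin carboxyl-terminal hydrolase 7, also called HAUSP) in E. coli. It carries the full-length USP7 coding region of about 3.3 kb, in which the codon for Glu547 has been changed to a stop codon, so translation should yield only residues 1–546. The variant belongs to a set of pathogenic USP7 variants studied in the context of Hao-Fountain syndrome, where recombinant proteins were used to examine enzyme activity, stability and allosteric regulation.

Expression is driven by a T7 promoter followed by a lac operator and the phage T7 gene 10 ribosome binding site, with a T7 terminator downstream. The plasmid-borne lacI gene supplies lac repressor, so transcription is held off until IPTG is added in a host that provides T7 RNA polymerase. The protein carries an N-terminal 6xHis tag removable with thrombin, which allows metal-affinity purification. The annotation picks up a His-tag fragment just upstream of USP7. A second His-tag fragment lies downstream of the insert, but it sits beyond the engineered stop codon and should not be translated.

The plasmid replicates from a ColE1/pBR322-type origin accompanied by rop and the bom region, consistent with its listing as low copy, and also contains an f1 origin. Selection is by kanamycin through the aph(3')-Ia gene. The catalogue gives a total size of 10,634 bp and a 7,328 bp backbone, whereas the sequenced record is 8,618 nt. The record does not explain this difference.
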