Features (pLannotate 1.2.2; 20 found; start..end, strand, type, name):
      1..589     +  rep_origin     ori: high-copy-number ColE1/pMB1/pBR322/pUC origin of replication
    775..914     -  misc_feature   bom: basis of mobility region from pBR322
   1016..1207    -  CDS            rop: Rop protein, which maintains plasmids at low copy number; rop
   1224..1604    +  CDS            YPB1_ECOLX: Protein predicted: Swiss-Prot protein existence level 4. From Escherichia coli.
   1676..1967    -  CDS            TcR (fragment): tetracycline efflux protein; tet; confers resistance to tetracycline
   1982..2003    -  protein_bind   CAP binding site: CAP binding activates transcription in the presence of cAMP. E. coli catabolite activator protein
   2016..3098    -  CDS            lacI: lac repressor; lacI; The lac repressor binds to the lac operator to inhibit transcription in E. coli. This inhibition can be relieved by adding lactose or isopropyl-β-D-thiogalactopyranoside (IPTG).
   3099..3176    -  promoter       lacI promoter: lacI
   3184..3463    -  CDS            TcR (fragment): tetracycline efflux protein; tet; confers resistance to tetracycline
   3485..3503    +  promoter       T7 promoter: promoter for bacteriophage T7 RNA polymerase
   3504..3528    +  protein_bind   lac operator: The lac repressor binds to the lac operator to inhibit transcription in E. coli. This inhibition can be relieved by adding lactose or isopropyl-β-D-thiogalactopyranoside (IPTG). lac repressor encoded by lacI
   3543..3565    +  RBS            RBS: efficient ribosome binding site from bacteriophage T7 gene 10 (Olins and Rangwala, 1989)
   3584..3600    +  CDS            capTEV™ (fragment): composite tag for in vivo biotinylation, TEV protease cleavage, and 6xHis tagging
   3629..6934    +  CDS            USP7: UBP7_HUMAN - Also known as HAUSP. Experimental evidence at protein level: Swiss-Prot protein existence level 1. (Microbial infection) Contributes to the overall stabilization and trans-activation capability of the herpesvirus 1 trans-acting transcriptional protein ICP0/VMW110 during HSV-1 infection. From Homo sapiens (Human).
   6967..6984    +  CDS            9xHis (fragment): 9xHis affinity tag
   6994..7043    +  CDS            SET1 (fragment): solubility-enhancement tag derived from T7 phage gene 10B
   7051..7098    +  terminator     T7 terminator: transcription terminator for bacteriophage T7 RNA polymerase
   7135..7563    +  rep_origin     f1 ori (sequence partly withheld): f1 bacteriophage origin of replication; arrow indicates direction of (+) strand synthesis
   7616..7673    +  promoter       AmpR promoter (fragment): bla
   7682..8497    -  CDS            KanR: aminoglycoside phosphotransferase; aph(3')-Ia; confers resistance to kanamycin in bacteria or G418 (Geneticin®) in eukaryotes
>Addgene plasmid #229001 | E547* FL USP7 | addgene full sequence | sequence record 458328 | Addgene NGS Result
TTGAGATCCTTTTTTTCTGCGCGTAATCTGCTGCTTGCAAACAAAAAAACCACCGCTACCAGCGGTGGTT
TGTTTGCCGGATCAAGAGCTACCAACTCTTTTTCCGAAGGTAACTGGCTTCAGCAGAGCGCAGATACCAA
ATACTGTCCTTCTAGTGTAGCCGTAGTTAGGCCACCACTTCAAGAACTCTGTAGCACCGCCTACATACCT
CGCTCTGCTAATCCTGTTACCAGTGGCTGCTGCCAGTGGCGATAAGTCGTGTCTTACCGGGTTGGACTCA
AGACGATAGTTACCGGATAAGGCGCAGCGGTCGGGCTGAACGGGGGGTTCGTGCACACAGCCCAGCTTGG
AGCGAACGACCTACACCGAACTGAGATACCTACAGCGTGAGCTATGAGAAAGCGCCACGCTTCCCGAAGG
GAGAAAGGCGGACAGGTATCCGGTAAGCGGCAGGGTCGGAACAGGAGAGCGCACGAGGGAGCTTCCAGGG
GGAAACGCCTGGTATCTTTATAGTCCTGTCGGGTTTCGCCACCTCTGACTTGAGCGTCGATTTTTGTGAT
GCTCGTCAGGGGGGCGGAGCCTATGGAAAAACGCCAGCAACGCGGCCTTTTTACGGTTCCTGGCCTTTTG
CTGGCCTTTTGCTCACATGTTCTTTCCTGCGTTATCCCCTGATTCTGTGGATAACCGTATTACCGCCTTT
GAGTGAGCTGATACCGCTCGCCGCAGCCGAACGACCGAGCGCAGCGAGTCAGTGAGCGAGGAAGCGGAAG
AGCGCCTGATGCGGTATTTTCTCCTTACGCATCTGTGCGGTATTTCACACCGCAATGGTGCACTCTCAGT
ACAATCTGCTCTGATGCCGCATAGTTAAGCCAGTATACACTCCGCTATCGCTACGTGACTGGGTCATGGC
TGCGCCCCGACACCCGCCAACACCCGCTGACGCGCCCTGACGGGCTTGTCTGCTCCCGGCATCCGCTTAC
AGACAAGCTGTGACCGTCTCCGGGAGCTGCATGTGTCAGAGGTTTTCACCGTCATCACCGAAACGCGCGA
GGCAGCTGCGGTAAAGCTCATCAGCGTGGTCGTGAAGCGATTCACAGATGTCTGCCTGTTCATCCGCGTC
CAGCTCGTTGAGTTTCTCCAGAAGCGTTAATGTCTGGCTTCTGATAAAGCGGGCCATGTTAAGGGCGGTT
TTTTCCTGTTTGGTCACTGATGCCTCCGTGTAAGGGGGATTTCTGTTCATGGGGGTAATGATACCGATGA
AACGAGAGAGGATGCTCACGATACGGGTTACTGATGATGAACATGCCCGGTTACTGGAACGTTGTGAGGG
TAAACAACTGGCGGTATGGATGCGGCGGGACCAGAGAAAAATCACTCAGGGTCAATGCCAGCGCTTCGTT
AATACAGATGTAGGTGTTCCACAGGGTAGCCAGCAGCATCCTGCGATGCAGATCCGGAACATAATGGTGC
AGGGCGCTGACTTCCGCGTTTCCAGACTTTACGAAACACGGAAACCGAAGACCATTCATGTTGTTGCTCA
GGTCGCAGACGTTTTGCAGCAGCAGTCGCTTCACGTTCGCTCGCGTATCGGTGATTCATTCTGCTAACCA
GTAAGGCAACCCCGCCAGCCTAGCCGGGTCCTCAACGACAGGAGCACGATCATGCGCACCCGTGGGGCCG
CCATGCCGGCGATAATGGCCTGCTTCTCGCCGAAACGTTTGGTGGCGGGACCAGTGACGAAGGCTTGAGC
GAGGGCGTGCAAGATTCCGAATACCGCAAGCGACAGGCCGATCATCGTCGCGCTCCAGCGAAAGCGGTCC
TCGCCGAAAATGACCCAGAGCGCTGCCGGCACCTGTCCTACGAGTTGCATGATAAAGAAGACAGTCATAA
GTGCGGCGACGATAGTCATGCCCCGCGCCCACCGGAAGGAGCTGACTGGGTTGAAGGCTCTCAAGGGCAT
CGGTCGAGATCCCGGTGCCTAATGAGTGAGCTAACTTACATTAATTGCGTTGCGCTCACTGCCCGCTTTC
CAGTCGGGAAACCTGTCGTGCCAGCTGCATTAATGAATCGGCCAACGCGCGGGGAGAGGCGGTTTGCGTA
TTGGGCGCCAGGGTGGTTTTTCTTTTCACCAGTGAGACGGGCAACAGCTGATTGCCCTTCACCGCCTGGC
CCTGAGAGAGTTGCAGCAAGCGGTCCACGCTGGTTTGCCCCAGCAGGCGAAAATCCTGTTTGATGGTGGT
TAACGGCGGGATATAACATGAGCTGTCTTCGGTATCGTCGTATCCCACTACCGAGATATCCGCACCAACG
CGCAGCCCGGACTCGGTAATGGCGCGCATTGCGCCCAGCGCCATCTGATCGTTGGCAACCAGCATCGCAG
TGGGAACGATGCCCTCATTCAGCATTTGCATGGTTTGTTGAAAACCGGACATGGCACTCCAGTCGCCTTC
CCGTTCCGCTATCGGCTGAATTTGATTGCGAGTGAGATATTTATGCCAGCCAGCCAGACGCAGACGCGCC
GAGACAGAACTTAATGGGCCCGCTAACAGCGCGATTTGCTGGTGACCCAATGCGACCAGATGCTCCACGC
CCAGTCGCGTACCGTCTTCATGGGAGAAAATAATACTGTTGATGGGTGTCTGGTCAGAGACATCAAGAAA
TAACGCCGGAACATTAGTGCAGGCAGCTTCCACAGCAATGGCATCCTGGTCATCCAGCGGATAGTTAATG
ATCAGCCCACTGACGCGTTGCGCGAGAAGATTGTGCACCGCCGCTTTACAGGCTTCGACGCCGCTTCGTT
CTACCATCGACACCACCACGCTGGCACCCAGTTGATCGGCGCGAGATTTAATCGCCGCGACAATTTGCGA
CGGCGCGTGCAGGGCCAGACTGGAGGTGGCAACGCCAATCAGCAACGACTGTTTGCCCGCCAGTTGTTGT
GCCACGCGGTTGGGAATGTAATTCAGCTCCGCCATCGCCGCTTCCACTTTTTCCCGCGTTTTCGCAGAAA
CGTGGCTGGCCTGGTTCACCACGCGGGAAACGGTCTGATAAGAGACACCGGCATACTCTGCGACATCGTA
TAACGTTACTGGTTTCACATTCACCACCCTGAATTGACTCTCTTCCGGGCGCTATCATGCCATACCGCGA
AAGGTTTTGCGCCATTCGATGGTGTCCGGGATCTCGACGCTCTCCCTTATGCGACTCCTGCATTAGGAAG
CAGCCCAGTAGTAGGTTGAGGCCGTTGAGCACCGCCGCCGCAAGGAATGGTGCATGCAAGGAGATGGCGC
CCAACAGTCCCCCGGCCACGGGGCCTGCCACCATACCCACGCCGAAACAAGCGCTCATGAGCCCGAAGTG
GCGAGCCCGATCTTCCCCATCGGTGATGTCGGCGATATAGGCGCCAGCAACCGCACCTGTGGCGCCGGTG
ATGCCGGCCACGATGCGTCCGGCGTAGAGGATCGAGATCTCGATCCCGCGAAATTAATACGACTCACTAT
AGGGGAATTGTGAGCGGATAACAATTCCCCTCTAGAAATAATTTTGTTTAACTTTAAGAAGGAGATATAC
CATGGGCAGCAGCCATCATCATCATCATCACAGCAGCGGCCTGGTTCCGCGTGGTAGTATGAACCACCAG
CAGCAGCAGCAGCAGCAGAAAGCGGGCGAGCAGCAGTTGAGCGAGCCCGAGGACATGGAGATGGAAGCGG
GAGATACAGATGACCCACCAAGAATTACTCAGAACCCTGTGATCAATGGGAATGTGGCCCTGAGTGATGG
ACACAACACCGCGGAGGAGGACATGGAGGATGACACCAGTTGGCGCTCCGAGGCAACCTTTCAGTTCACT
GTGGAGCGCTTCAGCAGACTGAGTGAGTCGGTCCTTAGCCCTCCGTGTTTTGTGCGAAATCTGCCATGGA
AGATTATGGTGATGCCACGCTTTTATCCAGACAGACCACACCAAAAAAGCGTAGGATTCTTTCTCCAGTG
CAATGCTGAATCTGATTCCACGTCATGGTCTTGCCATGCACAAGCAGTGCTGAAGATAATAAATTACAGA
GATGATGAAAAGTCGTTCAGTCGTCGTATTAGTCATTTGTTCTTCCATAAAGAAAATGATTGGGGATTTT
CCAATTTTATGGCCTGGAGTGAAGTGACCGATCCTGAGAAAGGATTTATAGATGATGACAAAGTTACCTT
TGAAGTCTTTGTACAGGCGGATGCTCCCCATGGAGTTGCGTGGGATTCAAAGAAGCACACAGGCTACGTC
GGCTTAAAGAATCAGGGAGCGACTTGTTACATGAACAGCCTGCTACAGACGTTATTTTTCACGAATCAGC
TACGAAAGGCTGTGTACATGATGCCAACCGAGGGGGATGATTCGTCTAAAAGCGTCCCTTTAGCATTACA
AAGAGTGTTCTATGAATTACAGCATAGTGATAAACCTGTAGGAACAAAAAAGTTAACAAAGTCATTTGGG
TGGGAAACTTTAGATAGCTTCATGCAACATGATGTTCAGGAGCTTTGTCGAGTGTTGCTCGATAATGTGG
AAAATAAGATGAAAGGCACCTGTGTAGAGGGCACCATACCCAAATTATTCCGCGGCAAAATGGTGTCCTA
TATCCAGTGTAAAGAAGTAGACTATCGGTCTGATAGAAGAGAAGATTATTATGATATCCAGCTAAGTATC
AAAGGAAAGAAAAATATATTTGAATCATTTGTGGATTATGTGGCAGTAGAACAGCTCGATGGGGACAATA
AATACGACGCTGGGGAACATGGCTTACAGGAAGCAGAGAAAGGTGTGAAATTCCTAACATTGCCACCAGT
GTTACATCTACAACTGATGAGATTTATGTATGACCCTCAGACGGACCAAAATATCAAGATCAATGATAGG
TTTGAATTCCCAGAGCAGTTACCACTTGATGAATTTTTGCAAAAAACAGATCCTAAGGACCCTGCAAATT
ATATTCTTCATGCAGTCCTGGTTCATAGTGGAGATAATCATGGTGGACATTATGTGGTTTATCTAAACCC
CAAAGGGGATGGCAAATGGTGTAAATTTGATGACGACGTGGTGTCAAGGTGTACTAAAGAGGAAGCAATT
GAGCACAATTATGGGGGTCACGATGACGACCTGTCTGTTCGACACTGCACTAATGCTTACATGTTAGTCT
ACATCAGGGAATCAAAACTGAGTGAAGTTTTACAGGCGGTCACCGACCATGATATTCCTCAGCAGTTGGT
GGAGCGATTACAAGAATAGAAAAGGATCGAGGCTCAGAAGCGGAAGGAGCGGCAGGAAGCCCATCTCTAT
ATGCAAGTGCAGATAGTCGCAGAGGACCAGTTTTGTGGCCACCAAGGGAATGACATGTACGATGAAGAAA
AAGTGAAATACACTGTGTTCAAAGTATTGAAGAACTCCTCGCTTGCTGAGTTTGTTCAGAGCCTCTCTCA
GACCATGGGATTTCCACAAGATCAAATTCGATTGTGGCCCATGCAAGCAAGGAGTAATGGAACAAAACGA
CCAGCAATGTTAGATAATGAAGCCGACGGCAATAAAACAATGATTGAGCTCAGTGATAATGAAAACCCTT
GGACAATATTCCTGGAAACAGTTGATCCCGAGCTGGCTGCTAGTGGAGCGACCTTACCCAAGTTTGATAA
AGATCATGATGTAATGTTATTTTTGAAGATGTATGATCCCAAAACGCGGAGCTTGAATTACTGTGGGCAT
ATCTACACACCAATATCCTGTAAAATACGTGACTTGCTCCCAGTTATGTGTGACAGAGCAGGATTTATTC
AAGATACTAGCCTTATCCTCTATGAGGAAGTTAAACCGAATTTAACAGAGAGAATTCAGGACTATGACGT
GTCTCTTGATAAAGCCCTTGATGAACTAATGGATGGTGACATCATAGTATTTCAGAAGGATGACCCTGAA
AATGATAACAGTGAATTACCCACCGCAAAGGAGTATTTCCGAGATCTCTACCACCGCGTTGATGTCATTT
TCTGTGATAAAACAATCCCTAATGATCCTGGATTTGTGGTTACGTTATCAAATAGAATGAATTATTTTCA
GGTTGCAAAGACAGTTGCACAGAGGCTCAACACAGATCCAATGTTGCTGCAGTTTTTCAAGTCTCAAGGT
TATAGGGATGGCCCAGGTAATCCTCTTAGACATAATTATGAAGGTACTTTAAGAGATCTTCTACAGTTCT
TCAAGCCTAGACAACCTAAGAAACTTTACTATCAGCAGCTTAAGATGAAAATCACAGACTTTGAGAACAG
GCGAAGTTTTAAATGTATATGGTTAAACAGCCAATTTAGGGAAGAGGAAATAACACTATATCCAGACAAG
CATGGGTGTGTCCGGGACCTGTTAGAAGAATGTAAAAAGGCCGTGGAGCTTGGGGAGAAAGCATCAGGGA
AACTTAGGCTGCTAGAAATTGTAAGCTACAAAATCATTGGTGTTCATCAAGAAGATGAACTATTAGAATG
TTTATCTCCTGCAACGAGCCGGACGTTTCGAATAGAGGAAATCCCTTTGGACCAGGTGGACATAGACAAA
GAGAATGAGATGCTTGTCACAGTGGCGCATTTCCACAAAGAGGTCTTCGGAACGTTCGGAATCCCGTTTT
TGCTGAGGATACACCAGGGCGAGCATTTTCGAGAAGTGATGAAGCGAATCCAGAGCCTGCTGGACATCCA
GGAGAAGGAGTTTGAGAAGTTTAAATTTGCAATTGTAATGATGGGCCGACACCAGTACATAAATGAAGAC
GAGTATGAAGTAAATTTGAAAGACTTTGAGCCACAGCCCGGTAATATGTCTCATCCTCGGCCTTGGCTAG
GGCTCGACCACTTCAACAAAGCCCCAAAGAGGAGTCGCTACACTTACCTTGAAAAGGCCATTAAAATCCA
TAACTGATGATGACGAAGCTTGCGGCCGCACTCGAGCACCACCACCACCACCACTGAGATCCGGCTGCTA
ACAAAGCCCGAAAGGAAGCTGAGTTGGCTGCTGCCACCGCTGAGCAATAACTAGCATAACCCCTTGGGGC
CTCTAAACGGGTCTTGAGGGGTTTTTTGCTGAAAGGAGGAACTATATCCGGATTGGCGAATGGG
[124 nt withheld, positions 7135-7258]
C
[91 nt withheld, positions 7260-7350]
A
[49 nt withheld, positions 7352-7400]
CCTTTGACGTTGGAGTCCACGTTCTTT
[37 nt withheld, positions 7428-7464]
ACCCTATCTCGGTCTATTCTTTTGATTTATAAGGGATTTTGCCGATTTCGGCCTATTGGTTAAAAAATGA
GCTGATTTAACAAAAATTTAACGCGAATTTTAACAAAATATTAACGCTTACAATTTAGGTGGCACTTTTC
GGGGAAATGTGCGCGGAACCCCTATTTGTTTATTTTTCTAAATACATTCAAATATGTATCCGCTCATGAA
TTAATTCTTAGAAAAACTCATCGAGCATCAAATGAAACTGCAATTTATTCATATCAGGATTATCAATACC
ATATTTTTGAAAAAGCCGTTTCTGTAATGAAGGAGAAAACTCACCGAGGCAGTTCCATAGGATGGCAAGA
TCCTGGTATCGGTCTGCGATTCCGACTCGTCCAACATCAATACAACCTATTAATTTCCCCTCGTCAAAAA
TAAGGTTATCAAGTGAGAAATCACCATGAGTGACGACTGAATCCGGTGAGAATGGCAAAAGTTTATGCAT
TTCTTTCCAGACTTGTTCAACAGGCCAGCCATTACGCTCGTCATCAAAATCACTCGCATCAACCAAACCG
TTATTCATTCGTGATTGCGCCTGAGCGAGACGAAATACGCGATCGCTGTTAAAAGGACAATTACAAACAG
GAATCGAATGCAACCGGCGCAGGAACACTGCCAGCGCATCAACAATATTTTCACCTGAATCAGGATATTC
TTCTAATACCTGGAATGCTGTTTTCCCGGGGATCGCAGTGGTGAGTAACCATGCATCATCAGGAGTACGG
ATAAAATGCTTGATGGTCGGAAGAGGCATAAATTCCGTCAGCCAGTTTAGTCTGACCATCTCATCTGTAA
CATCATTGGCAACGCTACCTTTGCCATGTTTCAGAAACAACTCTGGCGCATCGGGCTTCCCATACAATCG
ATAGATTGTCGCACCTGATTGCCCGACATTATCGCGAGCCCATTTATACCCATATAAATCAGCATCCATG
TTGGAATTTAATCGCGGCCTAGAGCAAGACGTTTCCCGTTGAATATGGCTCATAACACCCCTTGTATTAC
TGTTTATGTAAGCAGACAGTTTTATTGTTCATGACCAAAATCCCTTAACGTGAGTTTTCGTTCCACTGAG
CGTCAGACCCCGTAGAAAAGATCAAAGGATCTTC
